Addgene plasmid #22733: pLCA.66/2272
Depositing lab: Mark Magnuson. Depositing organization: Vanderbilt University. Publication: Quantification of factors influencing fluorescent protein expression using RMCE to generate an allelic series in the ROSA26 locus in mice. Chen SX, Osipovich AB, Ustione A, Potter LA, Hipkens S, Gangula R, Yuan W, Piston DW, Magnuson MA. Dis Model Mech. 2011 Jul;4(4):537-47. doi: 10.1242/dmm.006569. Epub 2011 Feb 14. PubMed 21324933.
Backbone
  Vector backbone: pBluescript KS+
  Backbone manufacturer: Stratagene
  Backbone size w/o insert (bp): 2969
  Vector type: Cre/Lox ; BAC recombineering
  Selectable markers: Neomycin (select with G418) ; ganciclovir
Growth in bacteria
  Bacterial resistance: Ampicillin, 100 μg/mL
  Growth temperature: 37°C
  Growth strain: DH5alpha
  Growth instructions: 1. EL350 – for recombineering transformation steps 2. DH5alfa, XL1-blue, or other competent bacterial cell line – for non-recombineering transformation steps
  Copy number: High Copy
Gene/Insert
  Gene/Insert name: Lox66-pU(delta)TK-EM7Neo-Lox2272
  Insert size (bp): 3697
  Mutation: This vector was designed for assembling gene targeting constructs using the BAC recombineering approach. The vector contains a puromycin-(delta)thymidine kinase fusion gene driven by the mouse phosphoglycerol kinase promoter (pUDTK) and a neomycin resistant gene driven by the bacterial EM7 promoter (EM7neo). These selectable markers are flanked by lox66 and lox2272 sites (Cre-recombinase recognition sequences) in a pBluescript KS+ backbone with a modified multi-cloning region
  Cloning method: Restriction Enzyme; 5′ cloning site Kpn1 (not destroyed); 3′ cloning site Kpn1 (not destroyed)
  Sequencing primers: 5′ T3; 3′ T7
Terms and licenses: Academic/Nonprofit Terms; Industry Terms: Not Available to Industry
Depositor comments: Please note that the plasmid names and lox sites have been corrected since publication.
How to cite: pLCA.66/2272 was a gift from Mark Magnuson (Addgene plasmid # 22733 ; http://n2t.net/addgene:22733 ; RRID:Addgene_22733)
