[The description below was written by a language model from this plasmid's Addgene catalogue record and pLannotate feature annotations shown in this document.]
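Description:
pLCA.66/2272 is a high-copy cassette donor plasmid built on pBluescript KS+ with a modified multiple cloning region. It is intended for assembling mouse gene-targeting constructs by BAC recombineering. The backbone provides the ColE1/pUC-type origin, an f1 origin, ampicillin resistance, remnants of the lac/lacZα region, and T3 and T7 promoters flanking the insert. The sequenced record is about 6.7 kb, consistent with the stated backbone plus a roughly 3.7 kb insert cloned at KpnI sites.

The payload is a dual selection cassette bounded by two heterospecific Cre recognition sites, lox66 on one side and lox2272 on the other. Inside, the mouse PGK promoter drives a fusion of puromycin N-acetyltransferase to a truncated herpes simplex virus thymidine kinase (puΔTK), followed by a bGH polyadenylation signal. This fusion allows positive selection with puromycin and negative selection with ganciclovir in mammalian cells. Downstream, the synthetic bacterial EM7 promoter drives the Tn5 neo gene, also followed by a bGH poly(A) signal. This gives kanamycin selection in E. coli during recombineering steps. The catalogue also lists G418 as a selectable marker, although only short SV40 promoter fragments are annotated near neo.

Because lox66 and lox2272 cannot recombine with each other, the cassette is not excised by Cre. Once placed in a genomic locus, it can instead serve as an acceptor for recombinase-mediated cassette exchange, and loss of ΔTK allows enrichment for exchanged clones with ganciclovir. The associated publication used this strategy to generate an allelic series at the mouse ROSA26 locus. The depositor notes that the plasmid names and lox site designations have been corrected since publication.
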