Features (pLannotate 1.2.2; 24 found; start..end, strand, type, name):
      1..500     +  promoter       PGK promoter: mouse phosphoglycerate kinase 1 promoter
    525..1119    +  CDS            PuroR (fragment): puromycin N-acetyltransferase; pac from Streptomyces alboniger; confers resistance to puromycin
   1126..2121    +  CDS            ΔTK: truncated herpes simplex virus thymidine kinase (Salomon et al., 1995) confers sensitivity to nucleoside analogs such as acyclovir or ganciclovir
   2149..2373    +  polyA_signal   bGH poly(A) signal: bovine growth hormone polyadenylation signal
   2377..2394    +  promoter       SV40 promoter (fragment): SV40 enhancer and early promoter
   2419..2466    +  promoter       EM7 promoter: synthetic bacterial promoter&nbsp
   2485..3288    +  CDS            NeoR/KanR: aminoglycoside phosphotransferase from Tn5; aph(3')-II (or nptII); confers resistance to neomycin, kanamycin, and G418 (Geneticin®)
   3326..3550    +  polyA_signal   bGH poly(A) signal: bovine growth hormone polyadenylation signal
   3554..3575    +  promoter       SV40 promoter (fragment): SV40 enhancer and early promoter
   3616..3649    -  protein_bind   lox2272: Cre-mediated recombination occurs in the 8-bp core sequence (GGATACTT). lox2272 sites are compatible with each other, but incompatible with loxP or loxN sites (Lee and Saito, 1988). Cre recombinase
   3688..3717    -  misc_feature   MCS (fragment): pBluescript multiple cloning site
   3726..3744    -  promoter       T7 promoter: promoter for bacteriophage T7 RNA polymerase
   3747..3904    +  CDS            lacZα (fragment): LacZα fragment of β-galactosidase; lacZ fragment
   3909..4337    +  rep_origin     f1 ori (sequence partly withheld): f1 bacteriophage origin of replication; arrow indicates direction of (+) strand synthesis
   4390..4494    +  promoter       AmpR promoter: bla
   4495..5355    +  CDS            AmpR: β-lactamase; bla; confers resistance to ampicillin, carbenicillin, and related antibiotics
   5526..6114    +  rep_origin     ori: high-copy-number ColE1/pMB1/pBR322/pUC origin of replication
   6297..6389    +  CDS            lacI (fragment): lac repressor; lacI; The lac repressor binds to the lac operator to inhibit transcription in E. coli. This inhibition can be relieved by adding lactose or isopropyl-β-D-thiogalactopyranoside (IPTG).
   6402..6423    +  protein_bind   CAP binding site: CAP binding activates transcription in the presence of cAMP. E. coli catabolite activator protein
   6438..6468    +  promoter       lac promoter: promoter for the E. coli lac operon
   6476..6492    +  protein_bind   lac operator: The lac repressor binds to the lac operator to inhibit transcription in E. coli. This inhibition can be relieved by adding lactose or isopropyl-β-D-thiogalactopyranoside (IPTG). lac repressor encoded by lacI
   6537..6555    +  promoter       T3 promoter: promoter for bacteriophage T3 RNA polymerase
   6613..6646    -  protein_bind   lox66: Right element (RE) mutant of loxP (Araki et al., 2010). Cre-mediated recombination occurs in the 8-bp core sequence (GCATACAT). Cre recombinase
   6652..6669    -  misc_feature   MCS (fragment): pBluescript multiple cloning site
>Addgene plasmid #22733 | pLCA.66/2272 | addgene full sequence | sequence record 318924 | Addgene NGS Result
GGGTAGGGGAGGCGCTTTTCCCAAGGCAGTCTGGAGCATGCGCTTTAGCAGCCCCGCTGGGCACTTGGCG
CTACACAAGTGGCCTCTGGCCTCGCACACATTCCACATCCACCGGTAGGCGCCAACCGGCTCCGTTCTTT
GGTGGCCCCTTCGCGCCACCTTCTACTCCTCCCCTAGTCAGGAAGTTCCCCCCCGCCCCGCAGCTCGCGT
CGTGCAGGACGTGACAAATGGAAGTAGCACGTCTCACTAGTCTCGTGCAGATGGACAGCACCGCTGAGCA
ATGGAAGCGGGTAGGCCTTTGGGGCAGCGGCCAATAGCAGCTTTGCTCCTTCGCTTTCTGGGCTCAGAGG
CTGGGAAGGGGTGGGTCCGGGGGCGGGCTCAGGGGCGGGCTCAGGGGCGGGGCGGGCGCCCGAAGGTCCT
CCGGAGGCCCGGCATTCTGCACGCTTCAAAAGCGCACGTCTGCCGCGCTGTTCTCCTCTTCCTCATCTCC
GGGCCTTTCGACCTGCAGCCAACGCCACCATGGGGACCGAGTACAAGCCCACGGTGCGCCTCGCCACCCG
CGACGACGTCCCCCGGGCCGTACGCACCCTCGCCGCCGCGTTCGCCGACTACCCCGCCACGCGCCACACC
GTCGACCCGGACCGCCACATCGAGCGGGTCACCGAGCTGCAAGAACTCTTCCTCACGCGCGTCGGGCTCG
ACATCGGCAAGGTGTGGGTCGCGGACGACGGCGCCGCGGTGGCGGTCTGGACCACGCCGGAGAGCGTCGA
AGCGGGGGCGGTGTTCGCCGAGATCGGCCCGCGCATGGCCGAGTTGAGCGGTTCCCGGCTGGCCGCGCAG
CAACAGATGGAAGGCCTCCTGGCGCCGCACCGGCCCAAGGAGCCCGCGTGGTTCCTGGCCACCGTCGGCG
TCTCGCCCGACCACCAGGGCAAGGGTCTGGGCAGCGCCGTCGTGCTCCCCGGAGTGGAGGCGGCCGAGCG
CGCCGGGGTGCCCGCCTTCCTGGAGACCTCCGCGCCCCGCAACCTCCCCTTCTACGAGCGGCTCGGCTTC
ACCGTCACCGCCGACGTCGAGGTGCCCGAAGGACCGCGCACCTGGTGCATGACCCGCAAGCCCGGTGCCG
GATCCATGCCCACGCTACTGCGGGTTTATATAGACGGTCCTCACGGGATGGGGAAAACCACCACCACGCA
ACTGCTGGTGGCCCTGGGTTCGCGCGACGATATCGTCTACGTACCCGAGCCGATGACTTACTGGCAGGTG
CTGGGGGCTTCCGAGACAATCGCGAACATCTACACCACACAACACCGCCTCGACCAGGGTGAGATATCGG
CCGGGGACGCGGCGGTGGTAATGACAAGCGCCCAGATAACAATGGGCATGCCTTATGCCGTGACCGACGC
CGTTCTGGCTCCTCATATCGGGGGGGAGGCTGGGAGCTCACATGCCCCGCCCCCGGCCCTCACCCTCATC
TTCGACCGCCATCCCATCGCCGCCCTCCTGTGCTACCCGGCCGCGCGATACCTTATGGGCAGCATGACCC
CCCAGGCCGTGCTGGCGTTCGTGGCCCTCATCCCGCCGACCTTGCCCGGCACAAACATCGTGTTGGGGGC
CCTTCCGGAGGACAGACACATCGACCGCCTGGCCAAACGCCAGCGCCCCGGCGAGCGGCTTGACCTGGCT
ATGCTGGCCGCGATTCGCCGCGTTTACGGGCTGCTTGCCAATACGGTGCGGTATCTGCAGGGCGGCGGGT
CGTGGCGGGAGGATTGGGGACAGCTTTCGGGGACGGCCGTGCCGCCCCAGGGTGCCGAGCCCCAGAGCAA
CGCGGGCCCACGACCCCATATCGGGGACACGTTATTTACCCTGTTTCGGGCCCCCGAGTTGCTGGCCCCC
AACGGCGACCTGTACAACGTGTTTGCCTGGGCCTTGGACGTCTTGGCCAAACGCCTCCGTCCCATGCACG
TCTTTATCCTGGATTACGACCAATCGCCCGCCGGCTGCCGGGACGCCCTGCTGCAACTTACCTCCGGGAT
GGTCCAGACCCACGTCACCACCCCCGGCTCCATACCGACGATCTGCGACCTGGCGCGCACGTTTGCCCGG
GAGATGGGGGAGGCTAACTGAGCTCTAGAGCTCGCTGATCAGCCTCGACTGTGCCTTCTAGTTGCCAGCC
ATCTGTTGTTTGCCCCTCCCCCGTGCCTTCCTTGACCCTGGAAGGTGCCACTCCCACTGTCCTTTCCTAA
TAAAATGAGGAAATTGCATCGCATTGTCTGAGTAGGTGTCATTCTATTCTGGGGGGTGGGGTGGGGCAGG
ACAGCAAGGGGGAGGATTGGGAAGACAATAGCAGGCATGCTGGGGATGCGGTGGGCTCTATGGCTTCTGA
GGCGGAAAGAACCATCTGGGGCTGAATTCCTGCAGCCTGTTGACAATTAATCATCGGCATAGTATATCGG
CATAGTATAATACGACAAGGTGAGGAACTAAACCATGGGATCGGCCATTGAACAAGATGGATTGCACGCA
GGTTCTCCGGCCGCTTGGGTGGAGAGGCTATTCGGCTATGACTGGGCACAACAGACAATCGGCTGCTCTG
ATGCCGCCGTGTTCCGGCTGTCAGCGCAGGGGCGCCCGGTTCTTTTTGTCAAGACCGACCTGTCCGGTGC
CCTGAATGAACTGCAGGACGAGGCAGCGCGGCTATCGTGGCTGGCCACGACGGGCGTTCCTTGCGCAGCT
GTGCTCGACGTTGTCACTGAAGCGGGAAGGGACTGGCTGCTATTGGGCGAAGTGCCGGGGCAGGATCTCC
TGTCATCTCACCTTGCTCCTGCCGAGAAAGTATCCATCATGGCTGATGCAATGCGGCGGCTGCATACGCT
TGATCCGGCTACCTGCCCATTCGACCACCAAGCGAAACATCGCATCGAGCGAGCACGTACTCGGATGGAA
GCCGGTCTTGTCGATCAGGATGATCTGGACGAAGAGCATCAGGGGCTCGCGCCAGCCGAACTGTTCGCCA
GGCTCAAGGCGCGCATGCCCGACGGCGATGATCTCGTCGTGACCCATGGCGATGCCTGCTTGCCGAATAT
CATGGTGGAAAATGGCCGCTTTTCTGGATTCATCGACTGTGGCCGGCTGGGTGTGGCGGACCGCTATCAG
GACATAGCGTTGGCTACCCGTGATATTGCTGAAGAGCTTGGCGGCGAATGGGCTGACCGCTTCCTCGTGC
TTTACGGTATCGCCGCTCCCGATTCGCAGCGCATCGCCTTCTATCGCCTTCTTGACGAGTTCTTCTGAGG
GGATCAATTCTCTAGAGCTCGCTGATCAGCCTCGACTGTGCCTTCTAGTTGCCAGCCATCTGTTGTTTGC
CCCTCCCCCGTGCCTTCCTTGACCCTGGAAGGTGCCACTCCCACTGTCCTTTCCTAATAAAATGAGGAAA
TTGCATCGCATTGTCTGAGTAGGTGTCATTCTATTCTGGGGGGTGGGGTGGGGCAGGACAGCAAGGGGGA
GGATTGGGAAGACAATAGCAGGCATGCTGGGGATGCGGTGGGCTCTATGGCTTCTGAGGCGGAAAGAACC
AGCTGGGGCTCGACTAGAGCTTGCGGAACCCTTGAATTCCTGCAGATAACTTCGTATAAAGTATCCTATA
CGAAGTTATGGATCCAGGTACCTTCGAAACGCGTCCTAGGCATATGATCTAGAGCGGCCGCCACCGCGGT
GGAGCTCCAATTCGCCCTATAGTGAGTCGTATTACAATTCACTGGCCGTCGTTTTACAACGTCGTGACTG
GGAAAACCCTGGCGTTACCCAACTTAATCGCCTTGCAGCACATCCCCCTTTCGCCAGCTGGCGTAATAGC
GAAGAGGCCCGCACCGATCGCCCTTCCCAACAGTTGCGCAGCCTGAATGGCGAATGGG
[124 nt withheld, positions 3909-4032]
C
[91 nt withheld, positions 4034-4124]
A
[49 nt withheld, positions 4126-4174]
CCTTTGACGTTGGAGTCCACGTTCTTT
[37 nt withheld, positions 4202-4238]
ACCCTATCTCGGTCTATTCTTTTGATTTATAAGGGATTTTGCCGATTTCGGCCTATTGGTTAAAAAATGA
GCTGATTTAACAAAAATTTAACGCGAATTTTAACAAAATATTAACGCTTACAATTTAGGTGGCACTTTTC
GGGGAAATGTGCGCGGAACCCCTATTTGTTTATTTTTCTAAATACATTCAAATATGTATCCGCTCATGAG
ACAATAACCCTGATAAATGCTTCAATAATATTGAAAAAGGAAGAGTATGAGTATTCAACATTTCCGTGTC
GCCCTTATTCCCTTTTTTGCGGCATTTTGCCTTCCTGTTTTTGCTCACCCAGAAACGCTGGTGAAAGTAA
AAGATGCTGAAGATCAGTTGGGTGCACGAGTGGGTTACATCGAACTGGATCTCAACAGCGGTAAGATCCT
TGAGAGTTTTCGCCCCGAAGAACGTTTTCCAATGATGAGCACTTTTAAAGTTCTGCTATGTGGCGCGGTA
TTATCCCGTATTGACGCCGGGCAAGAGCAACTCGGTCGCCGCATACACTATTCTCAGAATGACTTGGTTG
AGTACTCACCAGTCACAGAAAAGCATCTTACGGATGGCATGACAGTAAGAGAATTATGCAGTGCTGCCAT
AACCATGAGTGATAACACTGCGGCCAACTTACTTCTGACAACGATCGGAGGACCGAAGGAGCTAACCGCT
TTTTTGCACAACATGGGGGATCATGTAACTCGCCTTGATCGTTGGGAACCGGAGCTGAATGAAGCCATAC
CAAACGACGAGCGTGACACCACGATGCCTGTAGCAATGGCAACAACGTTGCGCAAACTATTAACTGGCGA
ACTACTTACTCTAGCTTCCCGGCAACAATTAATAGACTGGATGGAGGCGGATAAAGTTGCAGGACCACTT
CTGCGCTCGGCCCTTCCGGCTGGCTGGTTTATTGCTGATAAATCTGGAGCCGGTGAGCGTGGGTCTCGCG
GTATCATTGCAGCACTGGGGCCAGATGGTAAGCCCTCCCGTATCGTAGTTATCTACACGACGGGGAGTCA
GGCAACTATGGATGAACGAAATAGACAGATCGCTGAGATAGGTGCCTCACTGATTAAGCATTGGTAACTG
TCAGACCAAGTTTACTCATATATACTTTAGATTGATTTAAAACTTCATTTTTAATTTAAAAGGATCTAGG
TGAAGATCCTTTTTGATAATCTCATGACCAAAATCCCTTAACGTGAGTTTTCGTTCCACTGAGCGTCAGA
CCCCGTAGAAAAGATCAAAGGATCTTCTTGAGATCCTTTTTTTCTGCGCGTAATCTGCTGCTTGCAAACA
AAAAAACCACCGCTACCAGCGGTGGTTTGTTTGCCGGATCAAGAGCTACCAACTCTTTTTCCGAAGGTAA
CTGGCTTCAGCAGAGCGCAGATACCAAATACTGTTCTTCTAGTGTAGCCGTAGTTAGGCCACCACTTCAA
GAACTCTGTAGCACCGCCTACATACCTCGCTCTGCTAATCCTGTTACCAGTGGCTGCTGCCAGTGGCGAT
AAGTCGTGTCTTACCGGGTTGGACTCAAGACGATAGTTACCGGATAAGGCGCAGCGGTCGGGCTGAACGG
GGGGTTCGTGCACACAGCCCAGCTTGGAGCGAACGACCTACACCGAACTGAGATACCTACAGCGTGAGCT
ATGAGAAAGCGCCACGCTTCCCGAAGGGAGAAAGGCGGACAGGTATCCGGTAAGCGGCAGGGTCGGAACA
GGAGAGCGCACGAGGGAGCTTCCAGGGGGAAACGCCTGGTATCTTTATAGTCCTGTCGGGTTTCGCCACC
TCTGACTTGAGCGTCGATTTTTGTGATGCTCGTCAGGGGGGCGGAGCCTATGGAAAAACGCCAGCAACGC
GGCCTTTTTACGGTTCCTGGCCTTTTGCTGGCCTTTTGCTCACATGTTCTTTCCTGCGTTATCCCCTGAT
TCTGTGGATAACCGTATTACCGCCTTTGAGTGAGCTGATACCGCTCGCCGCAGCCGAACGACCGAGCGCA
GCGAGTCAGTGAGCGAGGAAGCGGAAGAGCGCCCAATACGCAAACCGCCTCTCCCCGCGCGTTGGCCGAT
TCATTAATGCAGCTGGCACGACAGGTTTCCCGACTGGAAAGCGGGCAGTGAGCGCAACGCAATTAATGTG
AGTTAGCTCACTCATTAGGCACCCCAGGCTTTACACTTTATGCTTCCGGCTCGTATGTTGTGTGGAATTG
TGAGCGGATAACAATTTCACACAGGAAACAGCTATGACCATGATTACGCCAAGCTCGAAATTAACCCTCA
CTAAAGGGAACAAAAGCTGCGGGCCCCCCCTCGAAGATCTCTCGAGGCTAGCATGCATATCGATTACCGT
TCGTATAATGTATGCTATACGAAGTTATACTAGTAAGCTTGATATCGAATTAATTCTACC
