>Addgene plasmid #22733 | pLCA.66/2272 | addgene partial sequence | sequence record 28514 | 22733 with T7
NCGCGGGGCGGCCGCTCTGATCATATGCCTAGGACGCGTTTCGAAGGTACCTGGATCCATAACTTCGTAT
AGGATACTTTATACGAAGTTATCTGCAGGAATTCAAGGGTTCCGCAAGCTCTAGTCGAGCCCCAGCTGGT
TCTTTCCGCCTCAGAAGCCATAGAGCCCACCGCATCCCCAGCATGCCTGCTATTGTCTTCCCAATCCTCC
CCCTTGCTGTCCTGCCCCACCCCACCCCCCAGAATAGAATGACACCTACTCAGACAATGCGATGCAATTT
CCTCATTTTATTAGGAAAGGACAGTGGGAGTGGCACCTTCCAGGGTCAAGGAAGGCACGGGGGAGGGGCA
AACAACAGATGGCTGGCAACTAGAAGGCACAGTCGAGGCTGATCAGCGAGCTCTAGAGAATTGATCCCCT
CAGAAGAACTCGTCAAGAAGGCGATAGAAGGCGATGCGCTGCGAATCGGGAGCGGCGATACCGTAAAGCA
CGAGGAAGCGGTCAGCCCATTCGCCGCCAAGCTCTTCAGCAATATCACGGGTAGCCAACGCTATGTCCTG
ATAGCGGTCCGCCACACCCAGCCGGCCACAGTCGATGAATCCAGAAAAGCGGCCATTTTCCACCATGATA
TTCGGCAAGCAGGCATCGCCATGGGTCACGACGAGATCATCGCCGTCGGGCATGCGCGCCTTGAGCCTGG
CGAACAGTTCGGCTGGCGCGAGCCCCTGATGCTCTTCGTCA
