>Addgene plasmid #22733 | pLCA.66/2272 | addgene partial sequence | sequence record 44347 | pBR322ori-F 5'-GGGAAACGCCTGGTATCTTT-3'
CTTGAGCGTCGATTTTTGTGATGCTCGTCAGGGGGGCGGAGCCTATGGAAAAACGCCAGCAACGCGGCCT
TTTTACGGTTCCTGGCCTTTTGCTGGCCTTTTGCTCACATGTTCTTTCCTGCGTTATCCCCTGATTCTGT
GGATAACCGTATTACCGCCTTTGAGTGAGCTGATACCGCTCGCCGCAGCCGAACGACCGAGCGCAGCGAG
TCAGTGAGCGAGGAAGCGGAAGAGCGCCCAATACGCAAACCGCCTCTCCCCGCGCGTTGGCCGATTCATT
AATGCAGCTGGCACGACAGGTTTCCCGACTGGAAAGCGGGCAGTGAGCGCAACGCAATTAATGTGAGTTA
GCTCACTCATTAGGCACCCCAGGCTTTACACTTTATGCTTCCGGCTCGTATGTTGTGTGGAATTGTGAGC
GGATAACAATTTCACACAGGAAACAGCTATGACCATGATTACGCCAAGCTCGAAATTAACCCTCACTAAA
GGGAACAAAAGCTGCGGGCCCCCCCTCGAAGATCTCTCGAGGCTAGCATGCATATCGATTACCGTTCGTA
TAATGTATGCTATACGAAGTTATACTAGTAAGCTTGATATCGAATTAATTCTACCGGGTAGGGGAGGCGC
TTTTCCCAAGGCAGTCTGGAGCATGCGCTTTAGCAGCCCCGCTGGGCACTTGGCGCTACACAAGTGGCCT
CTGGCCTCGCACACATTCCACATCCACCGGTAGGCGCCAACCGGCTCCGTTCTTTGGTGGCCCCTTCGCG
CCACCTTCTACTCCTCCCCTAGTCAGGAAG
