>Addgene plasmid #22733 | pLCA.66/2272 | addgene partial sequence | sequence record 44351 | T3 5'-GCAATTAACCCTCACTAAAGG-3'
TCTCTCGAGGCTAGCATGCATATCGATTACCGTTCGTATAATGTATGCTATACGAAGTTATACTAGTAAG
CTTGATATCGAATTAATTCTACCGGGTAGGGGAGGCGCTTTTCCCAAGGCAGTCTGGAGCATGCGCTTTA
GCAGCCCCGCTGGGCACTTGGCGCTACACAAGTGGCCTCTGGCCTCGCACACATTCCACATCCACCGGTA
GGCGCCAACCGGCTCCGTTCTTTGGTGGCCCCTTCGCGCCACCTTCTACTCCTCCCCTAGTCAGGAAGTT
CCCCCCCGCCCCGCAGCTCGCGTCGTGCAGGACGTGACAAATGGAAGTAGCACGTCTCACTAGTCTCGTG
CAGATGGACAGCACCGCTGAGCAATGGAAGCGGGTAGGCCTTTGGGGCAGCGGCCAATAGCAGCTTTGCT
CCTTCGCTTTCTGGGCTCAGAGGCTGGGAAGGGGTGGGTCCGGGGGCGGGCTCAGGGGCGGGCTCAGGGG
CGGGGCGGGCGCCCGAAGGTCCTCCGGAGGCCCGGCATTCTGCACGCTTCAAAAGCGCACGTCTGCCGCG
CTGTTCTCCTCTTCCTCATCTCCGGGCCTTTCGACCTGCAGCCAACGCCACCATGGGGACCGAGTACAAG
CCCACGGTGCGCCTCGCCACCCGCGACGACGTCCCCCGGGCCGTACGCACCCTCGCCGCCGCGTTCGCCG
ACTACCCCGCCACGCGCCACACCGTCGACCCGGACCGCCACATCGAGCGGGTCACCGAGCTGCAAGAACT
CTTCCTCACGCGCGTCGGGCTCGACATCGGCAAGGTGTGGGTCGCGGACGACGGCGCCGC
