>Addgene plasmid #22733 | pLCA.66/2272 | addgene partial sequence | sequence record 45173 | mPGK-F 5'-cattctgcacgcttcaaaag-3'
CGCTTTTCTCTTCTATCTCGGGCCTTTCGACCTGCAGCCAACGCCACCATGGGGACCGAGTACAAGCCCA
CGGTGCGCCTCGCCACCCGCGACGACGTCCCCCGGGCCGTACGCACCCTCGCCGCCGCGTTCGCCGACTA
CCCCGCCACGCGCCACACCGTCGACCCGGACCGCCACATCGAGCGGGTCACCGAGCTGCAAGAACTCTTC
CTCACGCGCGTCGGGCTCGACATCGGCAAGGTGTGGGTCGCGGACGACGGCGCCGCGGTGGCGGTCTGGA
CCACGCCGGAGAGCGTCGAAGCGGGGGCGGTGTTCGCCGAGATCGGCCCGCGCATGGCCGAGTTGAGCGG
TTCCCGGCTGGCCGCGCAGCAACAGATGGAAGGCCTCCTGGCGCCGCACCGGCCCAAGGAGCCCGCGTGG
TTCCTGGCCACCGTCGGCGTCTCGCCCGACCACCAGGGCAAGGGTCTGGGCAGCGCCGTCGTGCTCCCCG
GAGTGGAGGCGGCCGAGCGCGCCGGGGTGCCCGCCTTCCTGGAGACCTCCGCGCCCCGCAACCTCCCCTT
CTACGAGCGGCTCGGCTTCACCGTCACCGCCGACGTCGAGGTGCCCGAAGGACCGCGCACCTGGTGCATG
ACCCGCAAGCCCGGTGCCGGATCCATGCCCACGCTACTGCGGGTTTATATAGACGGTCCTCACGGGATGG
GGAAAACCACCACCACGCAACTGCTGGTGGCCCTGGGTTCGCGCGACGATATCGTCTACGTACCCGAGCC
GATGACTTACTGGCAGGTGCTGGGGGCTTCCGAGACAATCGCGAACATCTACACCACACAACACCGCCTC
GACCAGGGTGAGATATCGGCCGGGGACGCGGCGGTGGTAATGACAAGCGCCCAGATAACAATGGGCATGC
CTTATGCCGTGACCGACGCCGTTCTGGCTCCTC
